>Addgene plasmid #195609 | pT7PI-Sce ESARC D326A | addgene full sequence | sequence record 383672 | Addgene NGS Result
TTATTTTGAGTGGACTATTGAGGCCAGAGATCTTTCTCTGTTGGGTTCCCATGTTCGTAAAGCTACCTAC
CAGACTTACGCTCCAATTCTTTATGAGAATGACCACTTTTTCGACTACATGCAAAAAAGTAAGTTTCATC
TCACCATTGAAGGTCCAAAAGTACTTGCTTATCTCCTAGGTTTATGGATTGGTGATGGATTGTCGGACCG
GGCAACTTTTTCGGTTGATTCCAGAGATACTTCTTTGATGGAACGTGTTACTGAATATGCTGAAAAGTTG
AATTTGTGCGCCGAGTATAAGGACAGAAAAGAACCACAAGTTGCCAAAACTGTTAATTTGTACTCTAAAG
TTGTCAGAGGTAATGGTATTCGCAATAATCTTAATACTGAGAATCCATTATGGGACGCTATTGTTGGCTT
AGGATTCTTGAAGGACGGTGTCAAAAATATTCCTTCTTTCTTGTCTACGGACAATATCGGTACTCGTGAA
ACATTTCTGGCCGGTCTAATCGATTCTGCGGGCTACGTAACTGATGAGCATGGTATTAAAGCAACAATAA
AGACAATTCATACTTCTGTCAGAGATGGTTTGGTTTCCCTTGCTCGTTCTTTAGGCTTAGTAGTCTCGGT
TAACGCAGAACCTGCTAAGGTTGACATGAATGGCACCAAACATAAAATTAGTTATGCTATTTATATGTCT
GGTGGAGATGTTTTGCTTAACGTTCTTTCGAAGTGTGCCGGCTCTAAAAAATTCAGGCCTGCTCCCGCCG
CTGCTTTTGCACGTGAGTGCCGCGGATTTTATTTCGAGTTACAAGAATTGAAGGAAGACGATTATTATGG
GATTACTTTATCTGATGATTCTGATCATCAGTTTTTGCTTGCCAACCAGGTTGTCGTCCATAATTAGGCT
AGCCTGCAGCCCAAGCTTATCGATGATAAGCTGTCAAACATGAGAATTAAATCAATCTAAAGTATATATG
AGTAAACTTGGTCTGACAGTTACCAATGCTTAATCAGTGAGGCACCTATCTCAGCGATCTGTCTATTTCG
TTCATCCATAGTTGCCTGACTCCCCGTCGTGTAGATAACTACGATACGGGAGGGCTTACCATCTGGCCCC
AGTGCTGCAATGATACCGCGAGACCCACGCTCACCGGCTCCAGATTTATCAGCAATAAACCAGCCAGCCG
GAAGGGCCGAGCGCAGAAGTGGTCCTGCAACTTTATCCGCCTCCATCCAGTCTATTAATTGTTGCCGGGA
AGCTAGAGTAAGTAGTTCGCCAGTTAATAGTTTGCGCAACGTTGTTGCCATTGCTACAGGCATCGTGGTG
TCACGCTCGTCGTTTGGTATGGCTTCATTCAGCTCCGGTTCCCAACGATCAAGGCGAGTTACATGATCCC
CCATGTTGTGCAAAAAAGCGGTTAGCTCCTTCGGTCCTCCGATCGTTGTCAGAAGTAAGTTGGCCGCAGT
GTTATCACTCATGGTTATGGCAGCACTGCATAATTCTCTTACTGTCATGCCATCCGTAAGATGCTTTTCT
GTGACTGGTGAGTACTCAACCAAGTCATTCTGAGAATAGTGTATGCGGCGACCGAGTTGCTCTTGCCCGG
CGTCAACACGGGATAATACCGCGCCACATAGCAGAACTTTAAAAGTGCTCATCATTGGAAAACGTTCTTC
GGGGCGAAAACTCTCAAGGATCTTACCGCTGTTGAGATCCAGTTCGATGTAACCCACTCGTGCACCCAAC
TGATCTTCAGCATCTTTTACTTTCACCAGCGTTTCTGGGTGAGCAAAAACAGGAAGGCAAAATGCCGCAA
AAAAGGGAATAAGGGCGACACGGAAATGTTGAATACTCATACTCTTCCTTTTTCAATATTATTGAAGCAT
TTATCAGGGTTATTGTCTCATGAGCGGATACATATTTGAATGTATTTAGAAAAATAAACAAATAGGGGTT
CCGCGCACATTTCCCCGAAAAGTGCCACCTGACGTCTAAGAAACCATTATTATCATGACATTAACCTATA
AAAATAGGCGTATCACGAGGCCCTTTCGTCTTCAAGAATAAAAGGATCTAGGTGAAGATCCTTTTTGATA
ATCTCATGACCAAAATCCCTTAACGTGAGTTTTCGTTCCACTGAGCGTCAGACCCCGTAGAAAAGATCAA
AGGATCTTCTTGAGATCCTTTTTTTCTGCGCGTAATCTGCTGCTTGCAAACAAAAAAACCACCGCTACCA
GCGGTGGTTTGTTTGCCGGATCAAGAGCTACCAACTCTTTTTCCGAAGGTAACTGGCTTCAGCAGAGCGC
AGATACCAAATACTGTCCTTCTAGTGTAGCCGTAGTTAGGCCACCACTTCAAGAACTCTGTAGCACCGCC
TACATACCTCGCTCTGCTAATCCTGTTACCAGTGGCTGCTGCCAGTGGCGATAAGTCGTGTCTTACCGGG
TTGGACTCAAGACGATAGTTACCGGATAAGGCGCAGCGGTCGGGCTGAACGGGGGGTTCGTGCACACAGC
CCAGCTTGGAGCGAACGACCTACACCGAACTGAGATACCTACAGCGTGAGCTATGAGAAAGCGCCACGCT
TCCCGAAGGGAGAAAGGCGGACAGGTATCCGGTAAGCGGCAGGGTCGGAACAGGAGAGCGCACGAGGGAG
CTTCCAGGGGGAAACGCCTGGTATCTTTATAGTCCTGTCGGGTTTCGCCACCTCTGACTTGAGCGTCGAT
TTTTGTGATGCTCGTCAGGGGGGCGGAGCCTATGGAAAAACGCCAGCAACGCGGCCTTTTTACGGTTCCT
GGCCTTTTGCTGGCCTTTTGCTCACATGTTCTTTCCTGCGTTATCCCCTGATTCTGTGGATAACCGTATT
ACCGCCTTTGAGTGAGCTGATACCGCTCGCCGCAGCCGAACGACCGAGCGCAGCGAGTCAGTGAGCGAGG
AAGCGGAAGAGCGCCTGATGCGGTATTTTCTCCTTACGCATCTGTGCGGTATTTCACACCGCATAGGAAG
ATCTTCCGGAAGATCTTCCTATGGTGCACTCTCAGTACAATCTGCTCTGATGCGCTACGTGACTGGGTCA
TGGCTGCGCCCCGACACCCGCCAACACCCGCTGACGCGCCCTGACGGGCTTGTCTGCTCCCGGCATCCGC
TTACAGACAAGCTGTGACCGTCTCCGGGAGCTGCATGTGTCAGAGGTTTTCACCGTCATCACCGAAACGC
GCGAGGCCCAGCGATTCGAACTTCTGATAGACTTCGAAATTAATACGACTCACTATAGGGAGACCACAAC
GGTTTCCCTCTAGAAATAATTTTGTTTAACTTTAAGAAGGAGATATACATATGTGCTTTGCCAAGGGTAC
CAATGTTTTAATGGCGGATGGGTCTATTGAATGTATTGAAAACATTGAGGTTGGTAATAAGGTCATGGGT
AAAGATGGCAGACCTCGTGAGGTAATTAAATTGCCCAGAGGAAGAGAAACTATGTACAGCGTCGTGCAGA
AAAGTCAGCACAGAGCCCACAAAAGTGACTCAAGTCGTGAAGTGCCAGAATTACTCAAGTTTACGTGTAA
TGCGACCCATGAGTTGGTTGTTAGAACACCTCGTAGTGTCCGCCGTTTGTCTCGTACCATTAAGGGTGTC
GAATATTTTGAAGTTATTACTTTTGAGATGGGCCAAAAGAAAGCCCCCGACGGTAGAATTGTTGAGCTTG
TCAAGGAAGTTTCAAAGAGCTACCCAATATCTGAGGGGCCTGAGAGAGCCAACGAATTAGTAGAATCCTA
TAGAAAGGCTTCAAATAAAGC
Features (pLannotate 1.2.2; 12 found; start..end, strand, type, name):
    364..881     +  CDS            Sce VMA intein 3' region (fragment): modified 3' region of the intein from the yeast Vma1 subunit of the vacuolar ATPase (Chong et al., 1998); Saccharomyces cerevisiae VMA1; C-terminal cleavage of this intein can be induced by thiols.
    923..947     -  promoter       tet promoter (fragment): E. coli promoter for tetracycline efflux protein gene
   1000..1860    -  CDS            AmpR: β-lactamase; bla; confers resistance to ampicillin, carbenicillin, and related antibiotics
   1861..1965    -  promoter       AmpR promoter: bla
   2180..2768    +  rep_origin     ori: high-copy-number ColE1/pMB1/pBR322/pUC origin of replication
   2954..3005    -  misc_feature   bom (fragment): basis of mobility region from pBR322
   3030..3063    -  misc_feature   bom (fragment): basis of mobility region from pBR322
   3063..3088    -  misc_feature   bom (fragment): basis of mobility region from pBR322
   3190..3227    -  CDS            rop (fragment): Rop protein, which maintains plasmids at low copy number; rop
   3261..3279    +  promoter       T7 promoter: promoter for bacteriophage T7 RNA polymerase
   3311..3333    +  RBS            RBS: efficient ribosome binding site from bacteriophage T7 gene 10 (Olins and Rangwala, 1989)
   3344..361     +  CDS            Sce VMA intein 5' region (across the origin): 5' region of the intein from the yeast Vma1 subunit of the vacuolar ATPase (Chong et al., 1998); Saccharomyces cerevisiae VMA1
