[The description below was written by a language model from this plasmid's Addgene catalogue record and pLannotate feature annotations shown in this document.]
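Description:
pT7PI-Sce ESARC D326A is a bacterial expression plasmid built on the pT7-7 backbone that produces a catalytically inactive variant of PI-SceI (also called VDE), the homing endonuclease/intein encoded within the Saccharomyces cerevisiae VMA1 gene. The sequenced plasmid is about 3.8 kb. It replicates in E. coli from a high-copy ColE1/pMB1-type origin and is selected with ampicillin through the bla (β-lactamase) gene and its native promoter. Remnants of pBR322-derived sequences are also annotated (fragments of the bom region, rop and the tet promoter); since only a short piece of rop remains, this fits the recorded high copy number.

The payload is driven by a bacteriophage T7 promoter followed by the efficient T7 gene 10 ribosome binding site, so expression requires a host that supplies T7 RNA polymerase. The feature table splits the open reading frame into 5' and 3' VMA intein regions that are essentially contiguous and span the numbering origin of the circular sequence. According to the depositor, the insert encodes the excised intein form of the VMA1 product, beginning with amino-terminal methionine-cysteine residues, rather than a precursor that must undergo protein splicing. Silent AvrII and RsrII sites were engineered near the borders of the N-terminal LAGLIDADG (dodecapeptide) motif, and silent EaeI and SnaBI sites near the borders of the C-terminal motif. These sites presumably allow cassette replacement of each motif. The D326A substitution lies in the second LAGLIDADG motif and inactivates the protein. The associated work concerns substitutions in these conserved motifs that separate DNA binding from DNA cleavage, so the construct suits production of an inactive mutant for such structure–function comparisons. The cloning sites used for the insert are not recorded.
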