Addgene plasmid #195609: pT7PI-Sce ESARC D326A
Purpose: Expresses PI-SceI (VDE) homing endonuclease/intein from the T7 promoter that contains the D326A active site mutation
Depositing lab: Frederick Gimble. Depositing organization: Purdue University. Publication: Substitutions in conserved dodecapeptide motifs that uncouple the DNA binding and DNA cleavage activities of PI-SceI endonuclease. Gimble FS, Stephens BW. J Biol Chem. 1995 Mar 17;270(11):5849-56. doi: 10.1074/jbc.270.11.5849. PubMed 7890714.
Backbone
  Vector backbone: pT7-7
  Vector type: Bacterial Expression
Growth in bacteria
  Bacterial resistance: Ampicillin, 100 μg/mL
  Growth temperature: 37°C
  Growth strain: DH5alpha
  Copy number: High Copy
Gene/Insert
  Gene/Insert name: PI-SceI (alt name: VDE)
  Species: S. cerevisiae (budding yeast)
  Mutation: T3593C, A3601C, T3602G
  Promoter: T7
  Cloning method: Restriction Enzyme; 5′ cloning site Unknown (unknown if destroyed)
Terms and licenses: Academic/Nonprofit Terms; Industry Terms: Not Available to Industry
Depositor comments: Expresses the excised intein of the VMA1 gene product including amino-terminal methionine-cysteine residues. Contains silent AvrII and RsrII sites near the borders of the N-terminal LAGLIDADG motif and silent EaeI and SnaBI sites near the borders of the C-terminal motif. Contains a D326A mutation in the second LAGLIDADG motif that inactivates the protein.
How to cite: pT7PI-Sce ESARC D326A was a gift from Frederick Gimble (Addgene plasmid # 195609 ; http://n2t.net/addgene:195609 ; RRID:Addgene_195609)
